>Addgene plasmid #129719 | pSH-EFIRES-B-Seipin-miniIAA7-mEGFP | addgene full sequence | sequence record 254827 | Addgene NGS Result
CGATGCCCTTGAGAGCCTTCAACCCAGTCAGCTCCTTCCGGTGGGCGCGGGGCATGACTATCGTCGCCGC
ACTTATGACTGTCTTCTTTATCATGCAACTCGTAGGACAGGTGCCGGCAGCGCTCTTCCGCTTCCTCGCT
CACTGACTCGCTGCGCTCGGTCGTTCGGCTGCGGCGAGCGGTATCAGCTCACTCAAAGGCGGTAATACGG
TTATCCACAGAATCAGGGGATAACGCAGGAAAGAACATGTGAGCAAAAGGCCAGCAAAAGGCCAGGAACC
GTAAAAAGGCCGCGTTGCTGGCGTTTTTCCATAGGCTCCGCCCCCCTGACGAGCATCACAAAAATCGACG
CTCAAGTCAGAGGTGGCGAAACCCGACAGGACTATAAAGATACCAGGCGTTTCCCCCTGGAAGCTCCCTC
GTGCGCTCTCCTGTTCCGACCCTGCCGCTTACCGGATACCTGTCCGCCTTTCTCCCTTCGGGAAGCGTGG
CGCTTTCTCATAGCTCACGCTGTAGGTATCTCAGTTCGGTGTAGGTCGTTCGCTCCAAGCTGGGCTGTGT
GCACGAACCCCCCGTTCAGCCCGACCGCTGCGCCTTATCCGGTAACTATCGTCTTGAGTCCAACCCGGTA
AGACACGACTTATCGCCACTGGCAGCAGCCACTGGTAACAGGATTAGCAGAGCGAGGTATGTAGGCGGTG
CTACAGAGTTCTTGAAGTGGTGGCCTAACTACGGCTACACTAGAAGAACAGTATTTGGTATCTGCGCTCT
GCTGAAGCCAGTTACCTTCGGAAAAAGAGTTGGTAGCTCTTGATCCGGCAAACAAACCACCGCTGGTAGC
GGTGGTTTTTTTGTTTGCAAGCAGCAGATTACGCGCAGAAAAAAAGGATCTCAAGAAGATCCTTTGATCT
TTTCTACGGGGTCTGACGCTCAGTGGAACGAAAACTCACGTTAAGGGATTTTGGTCATGAGATTATCAAA
AAGGATCTTCACCTAGATCCTTTTAAATTAAAAATGAAGTTTTAAATCAATCTAAAGTATATATGAGTAA
ACTTGGTCTGACAGTTACCAATGCTTAATCAGTGAGGCACCTATCTCAGCGATCTGTCTATTTCGTTCAT
CCATAGTTGCCTGACTCCCCGTCGTGTAGATAACTACGATACGGGAGGGCTTACCATCTGGCCCCAGTGC
TGCAATGATACCGCGAGACCCACGCTCACCGGCTCCAGATTTATCAGCAATAAACCAGCCAGCCGGAAGG
GCCGAGCGCAGAAGTGGTCCTGCAACTTTATCCGCCTCCATCCAGTCTATTAATTGTTGCCGGGAAGCTA
GAGTAAGTAGTTCGCCAGTTAATAGTTTGCGCAACGTTGTTGCCATTGCTACAGGCATCGTGGTGTCACG
CTCGTCGTTTGGTATGGCTTCATTCAGCTCCGGTTCCCAACGATCAAGGCGAGTTACATGATCCCCCATG
TTGTGCAAAAAAGCGGTTAGCTCCTTCGGTCCTCCGATCGTTGTCAGAAGTAAGTTGGCCGCAGTGTTAT
CACTCATGGTTATGGCAGCACTGCATAATTCTCTTACTGTCATGCCATCCGTAAGATGCTTTTCTGTGAC
TGGTGAGTACTCAACCAAGTCATTCTGAGAATAGTGTATGCGGCGACCGAGTTGCTCTTGCCCGGCGTCA
ATACGGGATAATACCGCGCCACATAGCAGAACTTTAAAAGTGCTCATCATTGGAAAACGTTCTTCGGGGC
GAAAACTCTCAAGGATCTTACCGCTGTTGAGATCCAGTTCGATGTAACCCACTCGTGCACCCAACTGATC
TTCAGCATCTTTTACTTTCACCAGCGTTTCTGGGTGAGCAAAAACAGGAAGGCAAAATGCCGCAAAAAAG
GGAATAAGGGCGACACGGAAATGTTGAATACTCATACTCTTCCTTTTTCAATATTATTGAAGCATTTATC
AGGGTTATTGTCTCATGAGCGGATACATATTTGAATGTATTTAGAAAAATAAACAAATAGGGGTTCCGCG
CACATTTCCCCGAAAAGTGCCACCTG
[124 nt withheld, positions 2057-2180]
C
[91 nt withheld, positions 2182-2272]
A
[49 nt withheld, positions 2274-2322]
CCTTTGACGTTGGAGTCCACGTTCTTT
[37 nt withheld, positions 2350-2386]
ACCCTATCTCGGTCTATTCTTTTGATTTATAAGGGATTTTGCCGATTTCGGCCTATTGGTTAAAAAATGA
GCTGATTTAACAAAAATTTAACGCGAATTTTAACAAAATATTAACGCTTACAATTTGCCATTCGCCATTC
AGGCTGCGCAACTGTTGGGAAGGGCGATCGGTGCGGGCCTCTTCGCTATTACGCCAGCCCAAGCTACCAT
GATAAGTAAGTAATATTAAGGTACGGGAGGTACTTGGAGCGGCCGTCGACCTACTCTCTTCCGCATTGGA
GTCGCTTTAACTGGCCCTGGCTTTGGCAGCCTGTGCTGACCCATGCAGTCCTCCTTACCATCCCTCCCTC
GACTTCCCCTCTTCCGATGTTGAGCCCCTCCAGCCGGTCCTGGACTTTGTCTCCTTCCCTGCCCTGCCCT
CTCCTGAACCTGAGCCAGCTCCCATAGCTCAGTCTGGTCTATCTGCCTGGCCCTGGCCATTGTCACTTTG
CGCTGCCCTCCTCTCGCCCCCGAGTGCCCTTGCTGTGCCGCCGGAACTCTGCCCTCTAACGCTGCCGTCT
CTCTCCTGAGTCCGGACCACTTTGAGCTCTACTGGCTTCTGCGCCGCCTCTGGCCCACTGTTTCCCCTTC
CCAGGCAGGTCCTGCTTTCTCTGACCTGCATTCTCTCCCCTGGGCCTGTGCCGCTTTCTGTCTGCAGCTT
GTGGCCTGGGTCACCTCTACGGCTGGCCCAGATCCTTCCCTGCCGCCTCCTTCAGGTTCCGTCTTCCTCC
ACTCCCTCTTCCCCTTGCTCTCTGCTGTGTTGCTGCCCAAGGATGCTCTTTCCGGAGCACTTCCTTCTCG
GCGCTGCACCACGTGATGTCCTCTGAGCGGATCCTCCCCGTGTCTGGGTCCTCTCCGGGCATCTCTCCTC
CCTCACCCAACCCCATGCCGTCTTCACTCGCTGGGTTCCCTTTTCCTTCTCCTTCTGGGGCCTGTGCCAT
CTCTCGTTTCTTAGGATGGCCTTCTCCGACGGATGTCTCCCTTGCGTCCCGCCTCCCCTTCTTGTAGGCC
TGCATCATCACCGTTTTTCTGGACAACCCCAAAGTACCCCGTCTCCCTGGCTTTAGCCACCTCTCCATCC
TCTTGCTTTCTTTGCCTGGACACCCCGTTCTCCTGTGGATTCGGGTCACCTCTCACTCCTTTCATTTGGG
CAGCTCCCCTACCCCCCTTACCTCTCTAGTCTGTGCTAGCTCTTCCAGCCCCCTGTCATGGCATCTTCCA
GGGGTCCGAGAGCTCAGCTAGTCTTCTTCCTCCAACCCGGGCCCCTATGTCCACTTCAGGACAGCATGTT
TGCTGCCTCCAGGGATCCTGTGTCCCCGAGCTGGGACCACCTTATATTCCCAGGGCCGGTTAATGTGGCT
CTGGTTCTGGGTACTTTTATCTGTCCCCTCCACCCCACAGTGGGGCGCATGCGTGGAATTATCACCTCGA
GAATAAAATATCTTTATTTTCATTACATCTGTGTGTTGGTTTTTTGTGTGAATCGATAGTACTAACATAC
GCTCTCCATCAAAACAAAACGAAACAAAACAAACTAGCAAAATAGGCTGTCCCCAGTGCAAGTGCAGGTG
CCAGAACATTTCTCTACTAGTCGTGAGGCTCCGGTGCCCGTCAGTGGGCAGAGCGCACATCGCCCACAGT
CCCCGAGAAGTTGGGGGGAGGGGTCGGCAATTGAACCGGTGCCTAGAGAAGGTGGCGCGGGGTAAACTGG
GAAAGTGATGTCGTGTACTGGCTCCGCCTTTTTCCCGAGGGTGGGGGAGAACCGTATATAAGTGCAGTAG
TCGCCGTGAACGTTCTTTTTCGCAACGGGTTTGCCGCCAGAACACAGGTAAGTGCCGTGTGTGGTTCCCG
CGGGCCTGGCCTCTTTACGGGTTATGGCCCTTGCGTGCCTTGAATTACTTCCACCTGGCTCCAGTACGTG
ATTCTTGATCCCGAGCTGGAGCCAGGGGCGGGCCTTGCGCTTTAGGAGCCCCTTCGCCTCGTGCTTGAGT
TGAGGCCTGGCCTGGGCGCTGGGGCCGCCGCGTGCGAATCTGGTGGCACCTTCGCGCCTGTCTCGCTGCT
TTCGATAAGTCTCTAGCCATTTAAAATTTTTGATGACCTGCTGCGACGCTTTTTTTCTGGCAAGATAGTC
TTGTAAATGCGGGCCAGGATCTGCACACTGGTATTTCGGTTTTTGGGGCCGCGGGCGGCGACGGGGCCCG
TGCGTCCCAGCGCACATGTTCGGCGAGGCGGGGCCTGCGAGCGCGGCCACCGAGAATCGGACGGGGGTAG
TCTCAAGCTGGCCGGCCTGCTCTGGTGCCTGGCCTCGCGCCGCCGTGTATCGCCCCGCCCTGGGCGGCAA
GGCTGGCCCGGTCGGCACCAGTTGCGTGAGCGGAAAGATGGCCGCTTCCCGGCCCTGCTCCAGGGGGCTC
AAAATGGAGGACGCGGCGCTCGGGAGAGCGGGCGGGTGAGTCACCCACACAAAGGAAAGGGGCCTTTCCG
TCCTCAGCCGTCGCTTCATGTGACTCCACGGAGTACCGGGCGCCGTCCAGGCACCTCGATTAGTTCTGGA
GCTTTTGGAGTACGTCGTCTTTAGGTTGGGGGGAGGGGTTTTATGCGATGGAGTTTCCCCACACTGAGTG
GGTGGAGACTGAAGTTAGGCCAGCTTGGCACTTGATGTAATTCTCCTTGGAATTTGCCCTTTTTGAGTTT
GGATCTTGGTTCATTCTCAAGCCTCAGACAGTGGTTCAAAGTTTTTTTCTTCCATTTCAGGTGTCGTGAA
CACGGGCTGCAGAAGTTGGTCGTGAGGCACTGGGCAGGTAAGTATCAAGGTTACAAGACAGGTTTAAGGA
GACCAATAGAAACTGGGCTTGTCGAGACAGAGAAGACTCTTGCGTTTCTGATAGGCACCTATTGGTCTTA
CTGACATCCACTTTGCCTTTCTCTCCACAGGTGTCCACTCCCAGTTCAATTACAGCTCTTAAGGCTAGAG
TACTTAATACGACTCACTATAGGCTAGCCTCGAGAATTCACCATGGTCAACGACCCTCCAGTACCTGCCT
TACTGTGGGCCCAGGAGGTGGGCCAAGTCTTGGCAGGCCGTGCCCGCAGGCTGCTGCTGCAGTTTGGGGT
GCTCTTCTGCACCATCCTCCTTTTGCTCTGGGTGTCTGTCTTCCTCTATGGATCTTTTTATTACTCTTAC
ATGCCGACAGTCAGCCACCTCAGCCCTGTGCATTTCTACTACAGGACCGACTGTGATTCCTCCACCACCT
CACTCTGCTCCTTCCCTGTTGCCAATGTCTCGCTGACTAAGGGTGGACGTGATCGGGTGCTGATGTATGG
ACAGCCGTATCGTGTTACCTTAGAGCTTGAGCTGCCAGAGTCCCCTGTGAATCAAGATTTGGGCATGTTC
TTGGTCACCATTTCCTGCTACACCAGAGGTGGCCGAATCATCTCCACTTCTTCGCGTTCGGTGATGCTGC
ATTACCGCTCAGACCTGCTCCAGATGCTGGACACACTGGTCTTCTCTAGCCTCCTGCTATTTGGCTTTGC
AGAGCAGAAGCAGCTGCTGGAGGTGGAACTCTACGCAGACTATAGAGAGAACTCGTACGTGCCGACCACT
GGAGCGATCATTGAGATCCACAGCAAGCGCATCCAGCTGTATGGAGCCTACCTCCGCATCCACGCGCACT
TCACTGGGCTCAGATACCTGCTATACAACTTCCCGATGACCTGCGCCTTCATAGGTGTTGCCAGCAACTT
CACCTTCCTCAGCGTCATCGTGCTCTTCAGCTACATGCAGTGGGTGTGGGGGGGCATCTGGCCCCGACAC
CGCTTCTCTTTGCAGGTTAACATCCGAAAAAGAGACAATTCCCGGAAGGAAGTCCAACGAAGGATCTCTG
CTCATCAGCCAGGGCCTGAAGGCCAGGAGGAGTCAACTCCGCAATCAGATGTTACAGAGGATGGTGAGAG
CCCTGAAGATCCCTCAGGGACAGAGGGTCAGCTGTCTGAGGAGGAGAAACCAGATCAGCAGCCCCTGAGC
GGAGAAGAGGAGCTAGAGCCTGAGGCCAGTGATGGTTCAGGCTCCTGGGAAGATGCAGCTTTGCTGACGG
AGGCCAACCTGCCTGCTCCTGCTCCTGCTTCTGCTTCTGCCCCTGTCCTAGAGACTCTGGGCAGCTCTGA
ACCTGCTGGGGGTGCTCTCCGACAGCGCCCCACCTGCTCTAGTTCCGGATCTGGCGGAGGAGGGAGCGGG
GGAGGCGGATCTGGCGGAGGCGGATCCGGCTTCTCTGAGACCGTGGACCTGATGCTGAACCTGCAGTCCA
ATAAGGAGGGCTCTGTGGATCTGAAGAACGTGAGCGCCGTGCCTAAGGAGAAGACCACACTGAAGGACCC
ATCCAAGCCCCCTGCCAAGGCACAGGTGGTGGGATGGCCACCCGTGCGGAACTACAGAAAGAATATGATG
ACCCAGCAGAAGACAAGCTCCTCCGGAGTGAGCAAGGGCGAGGAGCTGTTCACCGGGGTGGTGCCCATCC
TGGTCGAGCTGGACGGCGACGTAAACGGCCACAAGTTCAGCGTGTCCGGCGAGGGCGAGGGCGATGCCAC
CTACGGCAAGCTGACCCTGAAGTTCATCTGCACCACCGGCAAGCTGCCCGTGCCCTGGCCCACCCTCGTG
ACCACCCTGACCTACGGCGTGCAGTGCTTCAGCCGCTACCCCGACCACATGAAGCAGCACGACTTCTTCA
AGTCCGCCATGCCCGAAGGCTACGTCCAGGAGCGCACCATCTTCTTCAAGGACGACGGCAACTACAAGAC
CCGCGCCGAGGTGAAGTTCGAGGGCGACACCCTGGTGAACCGCATCGAGCTGAAGGGCATCGACTTCAAG
GAGGACGGCAACATCCTGGGGCACAAGCTGGAGTACAACTACAACAGCCACAACGTCTATATCATGGCCG
ACAAGCAGAAGAACGGCATCAAGGTGAACTTCAAGATCCGCCACAACATCGAGGACGGCAGCGTGCAGCT
CGCCGACCACTACCAGCAGAACACCCCCATCGGCGACGGCCCCGTGCTGCTGCCCGACAACCACTACCTG
AGCACCCAGTCCAAGCTGAGCAAAGACCCCAACGAGAAGCGCGATCACATGGTCCTGCTGGAGTTCGTGA
CCGCCGCCGGGATCACTCTCGGCATGGACGAGCTGTACAAGTAAGTCGACCCGGGCGGCCGCTCTAGCCC
AATTCCGCCCCCCCCCCTAACGTTACTGGCCGAAGCCGCTTGGAATAAGGCCGGTGTGCGTTTGTCTATA
TGTTATTTTCCACCATATTGCCGTCTTTTGGCAATGTGAGGGCCCGGAAACCTGGCCCTGTCTTCTTGAC
GAGCATTCCTAGGGGTCTTTCCCCTCTCGCCAAAGGAATGCAAGGTCTGTTGAATGTCGTGAAGGAAGCA
GTTCCTCTGGAAGCTTCTTGAAGACAAACAACGTCTGTAGCGACCCTTTGCAGGCAGCGGAACCCCCCAC
CTGGCGACAGGTGCCTCTGCGGCCAAAAGCCACGTGTATAAGATACACCTGCAAAGGCGGCACAACCCCA
GTGCCACGTTGTGAGTTGGATAGTTGTGGAAAGAGTCAAATGGCTCTCCTCAAGCGTATTCAACAAGGGG
CTGAAGGATGCCCAGAAGGTACCCCATTGTATGGGATCTGATCTGGGGCCTCGGTGCACATGCTTTACAT
GTGTTTAGTCGAGGTTAAAAAAACGTCTAGGCCCCCCGAACCACGGGGACGTGGTTTTCCTTTGAAAAAC
ACGATGATAATATGGGCGCCAAGCCTTTGTCTCAAGAAGAATCCACCCTCATTGAAAGAGCAACGGCTAC
AATCAACAGCATCCCCATCTCTGAAGACTACAGCGTCGCCAGCGCAGCTCTCTCTAGCGACGGCCGCATC
TTCACTGGTGTCAATGTATATCATTTTACTGGGGGACCTTGTGCAGAACTCGTGGTGCTGGGCACTGCTG
CTGCTGCGGCAGCTGGCAACCTGACTTGTATCGTCGCGATCGGAAATGAGAACAGGGGCATCTTGAGCCC
CTGCGGACGGTGCCGACAGGTGCTTCTCGATCTGCATCCTGGGATCAAAGCCATAGTGAAGGACAGTGAT
GGACAGCCGACGGCAGTTGGGATTCGTGAATTGCTGCCCTCTGGTTATGTGTGGGAGGGCTAAGCACTTC
GTGGCCGAGGAGCAGGACTGACACGTGCTACGAGATTTCGATTCCACCGCCGCCTTCTATGAAAGGTTGG
GCTTCGGAATCGTTTTCCGGGACGCCGGCTGGATGATCCTCCAGCGCGGGGATCTCATGCTGGAGTTCTT
CGCCCACCCCAACTTGTTTATTGCAGCTTATAATGGTTACAAATAAAGCAATAGCATCACAAATTTCACA
AATAAAGCATTTTTTTCACTGCATTCTAGTTGTGGTTTGTCCAAACTCATCAATGTATCTTATCATGTCT
GTATACCGTCGACCTCTAGTATGCATCACTAGGGACAGGATTGGTGACAGAAAAGCCCCATCCTTAGGCC
TCCTCCTTCCTAGTCTCCTGATATTGGGTCTAACCCCCACCTCCTGTTAGGCAGATTCCTTATCTGGTGA
CACACCCCCATTTCCTGGAGCCATCTCTCTCCTTGCCAGAACCTCTAAGGTTTGCTTACGATGGAGCCAG
AGAGGATCCTGGGAGGGAGAGCTTGGCAGGGGGTGGGAGGGAAGGGGGGGATGCGTGACCTGCCCGGTTC
TCAGTGGCCACCCTGCGCTACCCTCTCCCAGAACCTGAGCTGCTCTGACGCGGCTGTCTGGTGCGTTTCA
CTGATCCTGGTGCTGCAGCTTCCTTACACTTCCCAAGAGGAGAAGCAGTTTGGAAAAACAAAATCAGAAT
AAGTTGGTCCTGAGTTCTAACTTTGGCTCTTCACCTTTCTAGTCCCCAATTTATATTGTTCCTCCGTGCG
TCAGTTTTACCTGTGAGATAAGGCCAGTAGCCAGCCCCGTCCTGGCAGGGCTGTGGTGAGGAGGGGGGTG
TCCGTGTGGAAAACTCCCTTTGTGAGAATGGTGCGTCCTAGGTGTTCACCAGGTCGTGGCCGCCTCTACT
CCCTTTCTCTTTCTCCATCCTTCTTTCCTTAAAGAGTCCCCAGTGCTATCTGGGACATATTCCTCCGCCC
AGAGCAGGGTCCCGCTTCCCTAAGGCCCTGCTCTGGGCTTCTGGGTTTGAGTCCTTGGCAAGCCCAGGAG
AGGCGCTCAGGCTTCCCTGTCCCCCTTCCTCGTCCACCATCTCATGCCCCTGGCTCTCCTGCCCCTTCCC
TACAGGGGTTCCTGGCTCTGCTCTTCAGACTGAGCCCCGTTCCCCTGCATCCCCGTTCCCCTGCATCCCC
CTTCCCCTGCATCCCCCAGAGGCCCCAGGCCACCTACTTGGCCTGGACCCCACGAGAGGCCACCCCAGCC
CTGTCTACCAGGCTGCCTTTTGGGTGGATTCTCCTCCAACTGTGGGGTGACTGCTTGGCAAACTCACTCT
TCGGGGTATCCCAGGAGGCCTGGAGCATTGGGGTGGGCTGGGGTTCAGAGAGGAGGGATTCCCTTCTCAG
GTTACGTGGCCAAGAAGCAGGGGAGCTGGGTTTGGGTCAGGTCTGGGTGTGGGGTGACCAGCTTATGCTG
TTTGCCCAGGACAGCCTAGTTTTAGCGCTGAAACCCTCAGTCCTAGGAAAACAGGGATGGTTGGTCACTG
TCTCTGGGCTCGAC
Features (pLannotate 1.2.2; 21 found; start..end, strand, type, name):
    306..894     -  rep_origin     ori: high-copy-number ColE1/pMB1/pBR322/pUC origin of replication
   1065..1925    -  CDS            AmpR: β-lactamase; bla; confers resistance to ampicillin, carbenicillin, and related antibiotics
   1926..2030    -  promoter       AmpR promoter: bla
   2057..2485    +  rep_origin     f1 ori (sequence partly withheld): f1 bacteriophage origin of replication; arrow indicates direction of (+) strand synthesis
   2517..2584    -  CDS            lacZα (fragment): LacZα fragment of β-galactosidase; lacZ fragment
   3211..3712    +  misc_feature   HA-L: left homology arm from the adeno-associated virus integration site (AAVS1) within intron 1 of the human PPP1R12C gene
   3858..3906    +  polyA_signal   poly(A) signal: synthetic polyadenylation signal
   3920..4011    +  misc_feature   pause site: RNA polymerase II transcriptional pause signal from the human α2 globin gene
   4023..5185    +  promoter       EF-1α promoter: strong constitutive promoter for human elongation factor EF-1α
   5224..5356    +  intron         chimeric intron: chimera between introns from human β-globin and immunoglobulin heavy chain genes
   5401..5419    +  promoter       T7 promoter: promoter for bacteriophage T7 RNA polymerase
   5439..6632    +  CDS            BSCL2: BSCL2_HUMAN - Experimental evidence at protein level: Swiss-Prot protein existence level 1. Plays a crucial role in the formation of lipid droplets (LDs) which are storage organelles at the center of lipid and energy homeostasis (PubMed:19278620, PubMed:21533227, PubMed:31708432, PubMed:30293840). In association with TMEM159/LDAF1, defines the sites of LD formation in the ER (PubMed:31708432). Also required for growth and maturation of small nascent LDs into larger mature LDs (PubMed:27564575). Mediates the formation and/or stabilization of endoplasmic reticulum-lipid droplets (ER-LD) contacts
   6588..6887    +  CDS            IAA7 (fragment): IAA7_ARATH - Also known as AXR2. Experimental evidence at protein level: Swiss-Prot protein existence level 1. Aux/IAA proteins are short-lived transcriptional factors that function as repressors of early auxin response genes at low auxin concentrations. Repression is thought to result from the interaction with auxin response factors (ARFs), proteins that bind to the auxin- responsive promoter element (AuxRE). Formation of heterodimers with ARF proteins may alter their ability to modulate early auxin response genes expression. From Arabidopsis thaliana (Mouse-ear cress).
   6894..7610    +  CDS            mEGFP: enhanced GFP with monomerizing A206K mutation (Zacharias et al., 2002) mammalian codon-optimized
   7744..8206    +  misc_feature   IRES: internal ribosome entry site (IRES) of the encephalomyocarditis virus (EMCV)
   8214..8609    +  CDS            BSD: blasticidin S deaminase; Aspergillus terreus BSD; confers resistance to blasticidin
   8610..8637    +  CDS            BleoR (fragment): antibiotic-binding protein; Sh ble from Streptoalloteichus hindustanus; confers resistance to bleomycin, phleomycin, and Zeocin™
   8647..8772    +  CDS            ble (fragment): BLE_KLEPN - Experimental evidence at protein level: Swiss-Prot protein existence level 1. Binding protein with a strong affinity to the bleomycin family of antibiotics. Binds to CL990; an antimitotic-antibiotic compound. From Klebsiella pneumoniae.
   8767..8888    +  polyA_signal   SV40 poly(A) signal: SV40 polyadenylation signal
   8924..9760    +  misc_feature   HA-R: right homology arm from the adeno-associated virus integration site (AAVS1) within intron 1 of the human PPP1R12C gene
  10166..126     +  CDS            TcR (fragment) (across the origin): tetracycline efflux protein; tet; confers resistance to tetracycline
