[The description below was written by a language model from this plasmid's Addgene catalogue record and pLannotate feature annotations shown in this document.]
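Description:
pSH-EFIRES-B-Seipin-miniIAA7-mEGFP is a 10,170 bp donor plasmid for site-specific integration of an expression cassette into the human AAVS1 safe harbor locus, which lies in intron 1 of PPP1R12C. It is built on the pSH-EFIRES-B backbone and is catalogued for use with CRISPR or TALEN nucleases; the plasmid encodes no nuclease or guide itself. In bacteria it is maintained by a high-copy ColE1/pUC-type origin and selected with ampicillin through β-lactamase. An f1 origin is also present, along with short lacZα and tetracycline-resistance fragments that appear to be backbone remnants.

The payload sits between the left and right AAVS1 homology arms, which direct homology-directed insertion after a cut at the locus. Just inside the left arm, a synthetic poly(A) signal and a transcriptional pause site likely insulate the cassette from upstream read-through. The EF-1α promoter, followed by a chimeric intron, then drives human Seipin (BSCL2, carrying silent mutations), an ER protein involved in lipid droplet formation. Seipin is fused at its C terminus to miniIAA7, a fragment of Arabidopsis IAA7 that serves as an auxin-inducible degron, and to monomeric EGFP. An EMCV IRES downstream links translation of blasticidin S deaminase to the same transcript, so blasticidin-resistant mammalian cells should also express the fusion protein. The transcript ends at an SV40 poly(A) signal, and the small bleomycin-resistance fragments annotated after BSD appear to be non-functional leftovers.

The construct comes from work on an auxin-inducible degron system with low basal degradation in human cells. It provides stable, fluorescently trackable Seipin whose depletion by auxin would require a compatible auxin receptor F-box protein supplied separately.
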