Addgene plasmid #129719: pSH-EFIRES-B-Seipin-miniIAA7-mEGFP
Purpose: AAVS1 safe harbor targeting vector expressing miniIAA7-mEGFP tagged Seipin
Depositing lab: Elina Ikonen. Depositing organization: University of Helsinki. Publication: An efficient auxin-inducible degron system with low basal degradation in human cells. Li S, Prasanna X, Salo VT, Vattulainen I, Ikonen E. Nat Methods. 2019 Aug 26. pii: 10.1038/s41592-019-0512-x. doi: 10.1038/s41592-019-0512-x. PubMed 31451765.
Backbone
  Vector backbone: pSH-EFIRES-B
  Backbone size w/o insert (bp): 8000
  Total vector size (bp): 10170
  Vector type: Mammalian Expression, CRISPR, TALEN ; Human safe harbor locus (A AVS1) site-specific integration
  Selectable markers: Blasticidin
Growth in bacteria
  Bacterial resistance: Ampicillin, 100 μg/mL
  Growth temperature: 37°C
  Growth strain: DH5alpha
  Copy number: High Copy
Gene/Insert
  Gene/Insert name: Seipin (alt name: BSCL2)
  Species: H. sapiens (human)
  Insert size (bp): 2172
  Mutation: silent mutations
  Entrez Gene: BSCL2 (a.k.a. GNG3LG, HMN5, HMN5C, PELD, SPG17)
  Promoter: EF1a
  Tag / fusion protein: miniIAA7-mEGFP (C terminal on insert)
  Cloning method: Restriction Enzyme; 5′ cloning site EcoRI (not destroyed); 3′ cloning site NotI (not destroyed)
  Sequencing primers: 5′ tctctccacaggtgtccact; 3′ acaccggccttattccaagc
Terms and licenses: Academic/Nonprofit Terms; Industry Terms: Not Available to Industry
How to cite: pSH-EFIRES-B-Seipin-miniIAA7-mEGFP was a gift from Elina Ikonen (Addgene plasmid # 129719 ; http://n2t.net/addgene:129719 ; RRID:Addgene_129719)
